>Addgene plasmid #239473 | Sc FLAG-S6-RFC1-pRS405/GAL-L | addgene full sequence | sequence record 475709 | Addgene NGS Result
TTGTTCCCTTTAGTGAGGGTTAATTGCGCGCTTGGCGTAATCATGGTCATAGCTGTTTCCTGTGTGAAAT
TGTTATCCGCTCACAATTCCACACAACATACGAGCCGGAAGCATAAAGTGTAAAGCCTGGGGTGCCTAAT
GAGTGAGCTAACTCACATTAATTGCGTTGCGCTCACTGCCCGCTTTCCAGTCGGGAAACCTGTCGTGCCA
GCTGCATTAATGAATCGGCCAACGCGCGGGGAGAGGCGGTTTGCGTATTGGGCGCTCTTCCGCTTCCTCG
CTCACTGACTCGCTGCGCTCGGTCGTTCGGCTGCGGCGAGCGGTATCAGCTCACTCAAAGGCGGTAATAC
GGTTATCCACAGAATCAGGGGATAACGCAGGAAAGAACATGTGAGCAAAAGGCCAGCAAAAGGCCAGGAA
CCGTAAAAAGGCCGCGTTGCTGGCGTTTTTCCATAGGCTCCGCCCCCCTGACGAGCATCACAAAAATCGA
CGCTCAAGTCAGAGGTGGCGAAACCCGACAGGACTATAAAGATACCAGGCGTTTCCCCCTGGAAGCTCCC
TCGTGCGCTCTCCTGTTCCGACCCTGCCGCTTACCGGATACCTGTCCGCCTTTCTCCCTTCGGGAAGCGT
GGCGCTTTCTCATAGCTCACGCTGTAGGTATCTCAGTTCGGTGTAGGTCGTTCGCTCCAAGCTGGGCTGT
GTGCACGAACCCCCCGTTCAGCCCGACCGCTGCGCCTTATCCGGTAACTATCGTCTTGAGTCCAACCCGG
TAAGACACGACTTATCGCCACTGGCAGCAGCCACTGGTAACAGGATTAGCAGAGCGAGGTATGTAGGCGG
TGCTACAGAGTTCTTGAAGTGGTGGCCTAACTACGGCTACACTAGAAGAACAGTATTTGGTATCTGCGCT
CTGCTGAAGCCAGTTACCTTCGGAAAAAGAGTTGGTAGCTCTTGATCCGGCAAACAAACCACCGCTGGTA
GCGGTGGTTTTTTTGTTTGCAAGCAGCAGATTACGCGCAGAAAAAAAGGATCTCAAGAAGATCCTTTGAT
CTTTTCTACGGGGTCTGACGCTCAGTGGAACGAAAACTCACGTTAAGGGATTTTGGTCATGAGATTATCA
AAAAGGATCTTCACCTAGATCCTTTTAAATTAAAAATGAAGTTTTAAATCAATCTAAAGTATATATGAGT
AAACTTGGTCTGACAGTTACCAATGCTTAATCAGTGAGGCACCTATCTCAGCGATCTGTCTATTTCGTTC
ATCCATAGTTGCCTGACTCCCCGTCGTGTAGATAACTACGATACGGGAGGGCTTACCATCTGGCCCCAGT
GCTGCAATGATACCGCGAGACCCACGCTCACCGGCTCCAGATTTATCAGCAATAAACCAGCCAGCCGGAA
GGGCCGAGCGCAGAAGTGGTCCTGCAACTTTATCCGCCTCCATCCAGTCTATTAATTGTTGCCGGGAAGC
TAGAGTAAGTAGTTCGCCAGTTAATAGTTTGCGCAACGTTGTTGCCATTGCTACAGGCATCGTGGTGTCA
CGCTCGTCGTTTGGTATGGCTTCATTCAGCTCCGGTTCCCAACGATCAAGGCGAGTTACATGATCCCCCA
TGTTGTGCAAAAAAGCGGTTAGCTCCTTCGGTCCTCCGATCGTTGTCAGAAGTAAGTTGGCCGCAGTGTT
ATCACTCATGGTTATGGCAGCACTGCATAATTCTCTTACTGTCATGCCATCCGTAAGATGCTTTTCTGTG
ACTGGTGAGTACTCAACCAAGTCATTCTGAGAATAGTGTATGCGGCGACCGAGTTGCTCTTGCCCGGCGT
CAATACGGGATAATACCGCGCCACATAGCAGAACTTTAAAAGTGCTCATCATTGGAAAACGTTCTTCGGG
GCGAAAACTCTCAAGGATCTTACCGCTGTTGAGATCCAGTTCGATGTAACCCACTCGTGCACCCAACTGA
TCTTCAGCATCTTTTACTTTCACCAGCGTTTCTGGGTGAGCAAAAACAGGAAGGCAAAATGCCGCAAAAA
AGGGAATAAGGGCGACACGGAAATGTTGAATACTCATACTCTTCCTTTTTCAATATTATTGAAGCATTTA
TCAGGGTTATTGTCTCATGAGCGGATACATATTTGAATGTATTTAGAAAAATAAACAAATAGGGGTTCCG
CGCACATTTCCCCGAAAAGTGCCACCTGACGTCTAAGAAACCATTATTATCATGACATTAACCTATAAAA
ATAGGCGTATCACGAGGCCCTTTCGTCTCGCGCGTTTCGGTGATGACGGTGAAAACCTCTGACACATGCA
GCTCCCGGAGACGGTCACAGCTTGTCTGTAAGCGGATGCCGGGAGCAGACAAGCCCGTCAGGGCGCGTCA
GCGGGTGTTGGCGGGTGTCGGGGCTGGCTTAACTATGCGGCATCAGAGCAGATTGTACTGAGAGTGCACC
ATATCGACTACGTCGTTAAGGCCGTTTCTGACAGAGTAAAATTCTTGAGGGAACTTTCACCATTATGGGA
AATGGTTCAAGAAGGTATTGACTTAAACTCCATCAAATGGTCAGGTCATTGAGTGTTTTTTATTTGTTGT
ATTTTTTTTTTTTTAGAGAAAATCCTCCAATATATAAATTAGGAATCATAGTTTCATGATTTTCTGTTAC
ACCTAACTTTTTGTGTGGTGCCCTCCTCCTTGTCAATATTAATGTTAAAGTGCAATTCTTTTTCCTTATC
ACGTTGAGCCATTAGTATCAATTTGCTTACCTGTATTCCTTTACATCCTCCTTTTTCTCCTTCTTGATAA
ATGTATGTAGATTGCGTATATAGTTTCGTCTACCCTATGAACATATTCCATTTTGTAATTTCGTGTCGTT
TCTATTATGAATTTCATTTATAAAGTTTATGTACAAATATCATAAAAAAAGAGAATCTTTTTAAGCAAGG
ATTTTCTTAACTTCTTCGGCGACAGCATCACCGACTTCGGTGGTACTGTTGGAACCACCTAAATCACCAG
TTCTGATACCTGCATCCAAAACCTTTTTAACTGCATCTTCAATGGCCTTACCTTCTTCAGGCAAGTTCAA
TGACAATTTCAACATCATTGCAGCAGACAAGATAGTGGCGATAGGGTTGACCTTATTCTTTGGCAAATCT
GGAGCAGAACCGTGGCATGGTTCGTACAAACCAAATGCGGTGTTCTTGTCTGGCAAAGAGGCCAAGGACG
CAGATGGCAACAAACCCAAGGAACCTGGGATAACGGAGGCTTCATCGGAGATGATATCACCAAACATGTT
GCTGGTGATTATAATACCATTTAGGTGGGTTGGGTTCTTAACTAGGATCATGGCGGCAGAATCAATCAAT
TGATGTTGAACCTTCAATGTAGGGAATTCGTTCTTGATGGTTTCCTCCACAGTTTTTCTCCATAATCTTG
AAGAGGCCAAAACATTAGCTTTATCCAAGGACCAAATAGGCAATGGTGGCTCATGTTGTAGGGCCATGAA
AGCGGCCATTCTTGTGATTCTTTGCACTTCTGGAACGGTGTATTGTTCACTATCCCAAGCGACACCATCA
CCATCGTCTTCCTTTCTCTTACCAAAGTAAATACCTCCCACTAATTCTCTGACAACAACGAAGTCAGTAC
CTTTAGCAAATTGTGGCTTGATTGGAGATAAGTCTAAAAGAGAGTCGGATGCAAAGTTACATGGTCTTAA
GTTGGCGTACAATTGAAGTTCTTTACGGATTTTTAGTAAACCTTGTTCAGGTCTAACACTACCGGTACCC
CATTTAGGACCACCCACAGCACCTAACAAAACGGCATCAGCCTTCTTGGAGGCTTCCAGCGCCTCATCTG
GAAGTGGAACACCTGTAGCATCGATAGCAGCACCACCAATTAAATGATTTTCGAAATCGAACTTGACATT
GGAACGAACATCAGAAATAGCTTTAAGAACCTTAATGGCTTCGGCTGTGATTTCTTGACCAACGTGGTCA
CCTGGCAAAACGACGATCTTCTTAGGGGCAGACATTAGAATGGTATATCCTTGAAATATATATATATATA
TTGCTGAAATGTAAAAGGTAAGAAAAGTTAGAAAGTAAGACGATTGCTAACCACCTATTGGAAAAAACAA
TAGGTCCTTAAATAATATTGTCAACTTCAAGTATTGTGATGCAAGCATTTAGTCATGAACGCTTCTCTAT
TCTATATGAAAAGCCGGTTCCGGCGCTCTCACCTTTCCTTTTTCTCCCAATTTTTCAGTTGAAAAAGGTA
TATGCGTCAGGCGACCTCTGAAATTAACAAAAAATTTCCAGTCATCGAATTTGATTCTGTGCGATAGCGC
CCCTGTGTGTTCTCGTTATGTTGAGGAAAAAAATAATGGTTGCTAAGAGATTCGAACTCTTGCATCTTAC
GATACCTGAGTATTCCCACAGTTAACTGCGGTCAAGATATTTCTTGAATCAGGCGCCTTAGACCGCTCGG
CCAAACAACCAATTACTTGTTGAGAAATAGAGTATAATTATCCTATAAATATAACGTTTTTGAACACACA
TGAACAAGGAAGTACAGGACAATTGATTTTGAAGAGAATGTGGATTTTGATGTAATTGTTGGGATTCCAT
TTTTAATAAGGCAATAATATTAGGTATGTAGATATACTAGAAGTTCTCCTCGACCGGTCGATATGCGGTG
TGAAATACCGCACAGATGCGTAAGGAGAAAATACCGCATCAGGAAATTGTAAGCGTTAATATTTTGTTAA
AATTCGCGTTAAATTTTTGTTAAATCAGCTCATTTTTTAACCAATAGGCCGAAATCGGCAAAATCCCTTA
TAAATCAAAAGAATAGACCGAGATAGGGT
[37 nt withheld, positions 4860-4896]
AAAGAACGTGGACTCCAACGTCAAAGG
[49 nt withheld, positions 4924-4972]
T
[91 nt withheld, positions 4974-5064]
G
[124 nt withheld, positions 5066-5189]
CCATTCGCCATTCAGGCTGCGCAACTGTTGGGAAGGGCGATCGGTGCGGGCCTCTTCGCTATTACGCCAG
CTGGCGAAAGGGGGATGTGCTGCAAGGCGATTAAGTTGGGTAACGCCAGGGTTTTCCCAGTCACGACGTT
GTAAAACGACGGCCAGTGAGCGCGCGTAATACGACTCACTATAGGGCGAATTGGGTACCGGGCCCCCCCT
CGAGGTCGACGGTATCGATAAGCTTGATATCGAATTCCTTGAATTTTCAAAAATTCTTACTTTTTTTTTG
GATGGACGCAAAGAAGTTTAATAATCATATTACATGGCATTACCACCATATACATATCCATATACATATC
CATATCTAATCTTACTTATATGTTGTGGAAATGTAAAGAGCCCCATTATCTTAGCCTAAAAAAACCTTCT
CTTTGGAACTTTCAGTAATACGCTTAACTGCTCATTGCTATATTGAAGTACGGATTAGAAGCCGCCGAGC
GGGTGACAGCCCTCCGAAGGAAGACTCTCCTCCGTGCGTCCTCGTCTTCACCGGTCGCGTTCCTGAAACG
CAGATGTGCCTCGCGCCGCACTGCTCCGAACAATAAAGATTCTACAATACTAGCTTTTATGGTTATGAAG
AGGAAAAATTGGCAGTAACCTGGCCCCACAAACCTTCAAATGAACGAATCAAATTAACAACCATAGGATG
ATAATGCGATTAGTTTTTTAGCCTTATTTCTGGGGTAATTAATCAGCGAAGCGATGATTTTTGATCTATT
AACAGATATATAAATGCAAAAACTGCATAACCACTTTAACTAATACTTTCAACATTTTCGGTTTGTATTA
CTTCTTATTCAAATGTAATAAAAGTATCAACAAAAAATTGTTAATATACCTCTATACTTTAACGTCAAGG
AGAAAAAACCCCGGATCCACTAGTATGGACTACAAAGACCATGACGGTGATTATAAAGATCATGACATCG
ACTACAAGGATGACGATGACAAGTCCATGGGCGATAGCCTGAGCTGGCTGCTGCGCCTGCTGAACATGGT
CAATATTTCTGATTTCTTTGGTAAAAATAAGAAATCCGTAAGATCGTCAACATCCAGACCTACGAGACAG
GTGGGTTCGTCTAAACCAGAAGTTATCGACTTAGATACTGAATCTGACCAAGAATCAACCAATAAAACAC
CAAAGAAGATGCCTGTAAGTAATGTAATTGATGTATCAGAGACACCTGAAGGAGAAAAAAAGCTACCTCT
TCCCGCTAAGAGGAAGGCCTCTTCACCAACTGTAAAGCCAGCAAGTTCAAAAAAAACCAAACCCTCCTCT
AAAAGTTCAGACTCGGCTTCGAATATTACGGCTCAAGATGTACTAGATAAGATTCCATCCTTGGATCTGT
CAAATGTTCATGTGAAAGAGAATGCTAAATTTGATTTCAAAAGCGCAAATTCAAATGCGGATCCAGATGA
AATTGTTTCTGAAATAGGTAGTTTTCCAGAAGGAAAGCCAAATTGTTTATTAGGTCTAACAATTGTCTTC
ACAGGTGTTCTGCCAACCTTGGAGCGTGGTGCATCGGAAGCTTTAGCGAAAAGATACGGAGCAAGGGTTA
CTAAATCAATTTCAAGCAAAACTTCTGTAGTAGTCTTAGGTGATGAAGCAGGGCCAAAGAAACTAGAAAA
AATCAAGCAATTGAAAATCAAAGCCATAGACGAAGAAGGCTTTAAGCAATTAATTGCTGGGATGCCTGCT
GAAGGTGGTGACGGGGAAGCTGCCGAAAAAGCACGTCGAAAATTAGAAGAACAGCATAATATTGCTACCA
AAGAAGCAGAATTGCTTGTTAAGAAAGAAGAGGAAAGGTCGAAGAAGCTTGCAGCCACTAGAGTTTCTGG
TGGCCATCTGGAGAGAGACAATGTGGTTAGGGAAGAAGATAAATTGTGGACAGTAAAGTACGCACCAACG
AATCTACAACAGGTCTGTGGTAACAAAGGAAGTGTAATGAAATTAAAAAACTGGTTGGCTAATTGGGAAA
ATTCAAAGAAAAATAGTTTTAAACATGCTGGTAAAGATGGCTCTGGTGTTTTCAGGGCTGCAATGTTATA
CGGTCCTCCTGGTATTGGGAAGACAACTGCTGCTCATTTAGTTGCACAAGAGCTTGGGTATGACATTCTT
GAACAAAACGCTTCTGATGTTCGCTCTAAAACTTTACTTAATGCCGGTGTTAAAAACGCTCTTGATAACA
TGTCTGTAGTGGGATATTTCAAACACAACGAAGAAGCTCAAAATTTGAACGGGAAACATTTTGTCATTAT
CATGGATGAAGTTGATGGTATGAGCGGAGGCGATAGGGGGGGAGTTGGCCAGCTGGCACAGTTTTGTCGT
AAGACGTCAACTCCATTGATTCTAATTTGTAATGAACGTAATTTACCAAAAATGAGACCATTCGATAGAG
TATGTCTTGATATCCAATTTAGAAGACCTGATGCTAACAGTATCAAATCAAGATTAATGACAATTGCGAT
CAGAGAAAAGTTCAAACTTGATCCAAATGTCATTGATAGGTTGATACAGACTACAAGAGGTGATATCCGC
CAGGTTATTAATCTACTTTCAACGATATCTACGACTACTAAAACCATAAACCATGAAAATATCAACGAGA
TCTCAAAGGCATGGGAAAAGAATATTGCCCTAAAACCCTTTGACATTGCCCATAAAATGTTGGATGGACA
AATATACTCAGACATAGGTTCAAGGAACTTTACACTGAATGATAAGATCGCATTATATTTTGATGACTTT
GATTTCACACCCCTAATGATTCAGGAAAACTATTTATCTACAAGACCAAGCGTTTTGAAACCCGGCCAGT
CACATTTGGAAGCAGTTGCTGAGGCGGCTAACTGTATTTCATTAGGTGATATTGTCGAAAAGAAGATTCG
TAGTAGTGAGCAATTATGGAGTCTTTTGCCTTTGCATGCTGTTCTTTCATCTGTTTATCCAGCATCAAAA
GTTGCCGGCCATATGGCGGGAAGAATCAATTTCACAGCTTGGTTGGGCCAAAATTCTAAATCTGCCAAAT
ATTATAGGTTACTGCAAGAGATACATTATCATACAAGACTAGGTACATCTACTGATAAAATTGGACTAAG
GCTGGATTACCTACCAACTTTTAGAAAAAGATTATTGGACCCATTTTTGAAGCAAGGTGCTGATGCAATT
TCATCTGTCATAGAGGTAATGGACGATTACTATTTGACCAAAGAAGACTGGGATTCTATTATGGAGTTTT
TCGTAGGTCCTGATGTGACCACAGCCATTATCAAAAAGATACCAGCTACGGTTAAAAGTGGATTCACGCG
GAAATACAACAGTATGACACATCCAGTCGCAATTTACAGAACAGGTAGTACTATTGGTGGTGGTGGTGTT
GGCACCAGTACTAGCACCCCCGATTTCGAAGATGTCGTTGACGCAGATGACAATCCAGTTCCCGCAGATG
ATGAAGAAACACAAGATAGTAGCACAGACTTGAAGAAGGATAAACTTATCAAGCAGAAAGCCAAACCTAC
GAAGAGGAAGACTGCCACCAGTAAACCTGGTGGTAGCAAAAAAAGGAAAACGAAAGCATGATTTATTCAT
ACACTAAGATTATAATTACACTTTTCTTCTCATTGATTTTGTGAGCCGTTCTATCACAGATACGAAAACT
GTGTGGTGATCCGGCTGCTAACAAAGCCCGAAAGGAAGCTGAGTTGGCTGCTGCCACCGCTGAGCAATAA
CTAGCATAACCCCTTGGGGCCTCTAAACGGGTCTTGAGGGGTTTTTTGCTGAAAGGAGGAACTATATCCG
GATATCCCGCAAGAGGCCCGGCAGTACCGGCATAACCAAGCCTATGCCTACAGCATCCAGGGTGACGGTG
CCGAGGATGACGATGAGCGCATTGTTAGATTTCATACACGGTGCCTGACTGCGTTAGCAATTTAACTGTG
ATAAACTACCGCATTAAAGCTTATCGATGATAAGCTGTCAAACATGAGAATTCGAGCTCCAGCTT
Features (pLannotate 1.2.2; 26 found; start..end, strand, type, name):
      7..25      -  promoter       T3 promoter: promoter for bacteriophage T3 RNA polymerase
     70..86      -  protein_bind   lac operator: The lac repressor binds to the lac operator to inhibit transcription in E. coli. This inhibition can be relieved by adding lactose or isopropyl-β-D-thiogalactopyranoside (IPTG). lac repressor encoded by lacI
     94..124     -  promoter       lac promoter: promoter for the E. coli lac operon
    139..160     -  protein_bind   CAP binding site: CAP binding activates transcription in the presence of cAMP. E. coli catabolite activator protein
    173..265     -  CDS            lacI (fragment): lac repressor; lacI; The lac repressor binds to the lac operator to inhibit transcription in E. coli. This inhibition can be relieved by adding lactose or isopropyl-β-D-thiogalactopyranoside (IPTG).
    448..1036    -  rep_origin     ori: high-copy-number ColE1/pMB1/pBR322/pUC origin of replication
   1207..2067    -  CDS            AmpR: β-lactamase; bla; confers resistance to ampicillin, carbenicillin, and related antibiotics
   2068..2172    -  promoter       AmpR promoter: bla
   2267..2302    +  CDS            rop (fragment): Rop protein, which maintains plasmids at low copy number; rop
   2404..2454    +  misc_feature   bom (fragment): basis of mobility region from pBR322
   2453..2569    +  CDS            NFS1 (fragment): NFS1_YEAST - Also known as SPL1 From Saccharomyces cerevisiae (strain ATCC 204508 / S288c) (Baker's yeast).
   2931..4025    -  CDS            LEU2: 3-isopropylmalate dehydrogenase, required for leucine biosynthesis; S. cerevisiae LEU2; yeast auxotrophic marker
   4026..4433    -  promoter       LEU2 promoter: S. cerevisiae LEU2
   4573..4650    -  CDS            YO192_YEAST (fragment): Experimental evidence at protein level: Swiss-Prot protein existence level 1. From Saccharomyces cerevisiae (strain ATCC 204508 / S288c) (Baker's yeast).
   4681..4733    +  misc_feature   bom (fragment): basis of mobility region from pBR322
   4761..5189    -  rep_origin     f1 ori (sequence partly withheld): f1 bacteriophage origin of replication; arrow indicates direction of (+) strand synthesis
   5193..5348    -  CDS            lacZα (fragment): LacZα fragment of β-galactosidase; lacZ fragment
   5356..5374    +  promoter       T7 promoter: promoter for bacteriophage T7 RNA polymerase
   5383..5438    -  misc_feature   MCS (fragment): pBluescript multiple cloning site
   5444..6108    +  promoter       GAL1,10 promoter: GAL1 and GAL10 genes of S. cerevisiae; divergent inducible promoter, regulated by Gal4
   6127..6192    +  CDS            3xFLAG: three tandem FLAG® epitope tags, followed by an enterokinase cleavage site
   6235..8817    +  CDS            RFC1: RFC1_YEAST - Also known as CDC44. Experimental evidence at protein level: Swiss-Prot protein existence level 1. Component of the ATP-dependent clamp loader RFC complex for the POL30/PCNA homotrimer DNA clamp. During a clamp loading circle, the RFC:clamp complex binds to DNA and the recognition of the double- stranded/single-stranded junction stimulates ATP hydrolysis by RFC. The complex presumably provides bipartite ATP sites in which one subunit supplies a catalytic site for hydrolysis of ATP bound to the neighboring subunit. Dissociation of RFC from the clamp leaves the clamp encircling DNA.
   8913..8962    +  CDS            SET1 (fragment): solubility-enhancement tag derived from T7 phage gene 10B
   8970..9017    +  terminator     T7 terminator: transcription terminator for bacteriophage T7 RNA polymerase
   9040..9144    -  CDS            TcR (fragment): tetracycline efflux protein; tet; confers resistance to tetracycline
   9192..9220    -  promoter       tet promoter: E. coli promoter for tetracycline efflux protein gene
