[The description below was written by a language model from this plasmid's Addgene catalogue record and pLannotate feature annotations shown in this document.]
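Description:
Sc FLAG-S6-RFC1-pRS405/GAL-L is a yeast integrating expression plasmid of about 9.2 kb, built on a pRS405/GAL backbone and designed to overexpress tagged Saccharomyces cerevisiae RFC1 from a chromosomally integrated copy. In E. coli it replicates at high copy from a ColE1/pUC-type origin and is selected with ampicillin through the β-lactamase gene. An f1 origin and pBluescript-derived remnants (lacZα fragment, lac promoter/operator, T3 and T7 promoters, partial multiple cloning site) are also present. No yeast replication origin or centromere is annotated, consistent with the pRS405 integrating design. The LEU2 gene with its own promoter is the auxotrophic marker for selecting leucine-prototrophic integrants.

The payload is driven by the divergent GAL1,10 promoter, which is regulated by Gal4 and gives galactose-inducible expression. Immediately downstream lies a 3xFLAG epitope, then a short unannotated gap that presumably holds the S6 tag listed in the catalogue entry, followed by the RFC1 (CDC44) coding sequence. S6 is generally a short peptide used for enzymatic site-specific labelling, though the record does not state its purpose here. RFC1 is the large subunit of the replication factor C clamp loader, the ATP-dependent complex that loads the PCNA sliding clamp onto primer-template junctions. Downstream of the insert are a T7 terminator and small fragments of a T7 gene 10-derived tag, the tetracycline resistance gene and its promoter. These appear to be carry-over from earlier cloning vectors rather than functional parts, and no dedicated yeast terminator is annotated. The construct suits inducible overproduction and FLAG-affinity purification of RFC1.
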