Addgene plasmid #239473: Sc FLAG-S6-RFC1-pRS405/GAL-L
Purpose: Overexpress Sc FLAG-S6-RFC1 in yeast (integrated)
Depositing lab: Michael O'Donnell. Depositing organization: Rockefeller University.
Backbone
  Vector backbone: pRS405/GAL
  Vector type: Yeast Expression
  Selectable markers: LEU2
Growth in bacteria
  Bacterial resistance: Ampicillin, 100 μg/mL
  Growth temperature: 37°C
  Growth strain: DH5alpha
  Copy number: High Copy
Gene/Insert
  Gene/Insert name: Sc FLAG-S6-RFC1
  Species: S. cerevisiae (budding yeast)
  Entrez Gene: RFC1 (a.k.a. YOR217W, CDC44)
  Tag / fusion protein: 3X FLAG followed by S6 (N terminal on insert)
  Cloning method: Restriction Enzyme; 5′ cloning site Unknown (unknown if destroyed)
Terms and licenses: Academic/Nonprofit Terms; Industry Terms: Not Available to Industry
How to cite: Sc FLAG-S6-RFC1-pRS405/GAL-L was a gift from Michael O'Donnell (Addgene plasmid # 239473 ; http://n2t.net/addgene:239473 ; RRID:Addgene_239473)
